Addgene plasmid #223071: pCMV-T7-SpCas9(RRTIMR)-P2A-EGFP (AHK149)
Purpose: pCMV and pT7 Human expression plasmid for SpCas9 enzyme with RRTIMR amino acids at positions 1135,1136,1218,1219,1335,T1337 with C-term BPNLS-P2A-EGFP
Depositing lab: Benjamin Kleinstiver. Depositing organization: Massachusetts General Hospital. Publication: Custom CRISPR-Cas9 PAM variants via scalable engineering and machine learning. Silverstein RA, Kim N, Kroell AS, Walton RT, Delano J, Butcher RM, Pacesa M, Smith BK, Christie KA, Ha LL, Meis RJ, Clark AB, Spinner AD, Lazzarotto CR, Li Y, Matsubara A, Urbina EO, Dahl GA, Correia BE, Marks DS, Tsai SQ, Pinello L, De Ravin SS, Liu Q, Kleinstiver BP. Nature. 2025 Apr 22. doi: 10.1038/s41586-025-09021-y. PubMed 40262634.
Backbone
  Vector backbone: pCMV-T7-SpCas9-P2A-EGFP (RTW3027)
  Backbone manufacturer: Benjamin Kleinstiver, Addgene plasmid #139987
  Vector type: Mammalian Expression, CRISPR
Growth in bacteria
  Bacterial resistance: Ampicillin, 100 μg/mL
  Growth temperature: 37°C
  Growth strain: DH5alpha
  Copy number: High Copy
Gene/Insert
  Gene/Insert name: human codon optimized nuclease SpCas9(RRTIMR)-P2A-EGFP (alt names: AHK149; SpCas9(RRTIMR))
  Species: Synthetic
  Mutation: SpCas9(RRTIMR)=D1135R, S1136R, G1218T, E1219I, R1335M, T1337R
  Promoter: CMV and T7
  Tag / fusion protein: BPNLS-3xFLAG-P2A-EGFP (C terminal on insert)
  Cloning method: Gibson Cloning
  Sequencing primers: 5′ oBK6928-CCAAGTCTCCACCCCATTGACG; 3′ oBK219-GGGAGTGGCACCTTCCAGGGTC
Terms and licenses: Academic/Nonprofit Terms; Industry Terms: Not Available to Industry
How to cite: pCMV-T7-SpCas9(RRTIMR)-P2A-EGFP (AHK149) was a gift from Benjamin Kleinstiver (Addgene plasmid # 223071 ; http://n2t.net/addgene:223071 ; RRID:Addgene_223071)
