[The description below was written by a language model from this plasmid's Addgene catalogue record and pLannotate feature annotations shown in this document.]
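Description:
pCMV-T7-SpCas9(RRTIMR)-P2A-EGFP (AHK149) is an 8,451-nt mammalian expression and CRISPR plasmid built by Gibson cloning on the pCMV-T7-SpCas9-P2A-EGFP (RTW3027) backbone. It is propagated in E. coli as a high-copy plasmid through a ColE1/pUC-type origin and selected with ampicillin via the β-lactamase gene and its native promoter. Short remnants of other vector elements (bom, SV40 promoter, MCS, lac promoter/operator, CAP site and a lacI fragment) are annotated in the backbone but appear only as fragments or cloning-vector leftovers rather than functional parts of the payload.

The payload is a human codon-optimized Streptococcus pyogenes Cas9 nuclease carrying six substitutions, D1135R, S1136R, G1218T, E1219I, R1335M and T1337R, which give the variant its RRTIMR name. The associated work concerns engineering of custom Cas9 PAM variants, although the specific PAM preference of this variant is not stated in the record. The automated annotation splits the Cas9 coding region into overlapping N- and C-terminal segments, but these represent one continuous open reading frame. At the C terminus the nuclease is fused to a bipartite nuclear localization signal (BPNLS) and a 3xFLAG epitope, followed by a P2A self-cleaving peptide and EGFP, so that the fluorescent reporter is produced as a separate protein from the same transcript and marks expressing cells. Transcription is driven by the CMV enhancer and immediate early promoter for expression in human cells and terminated by the bGH polyadenylation signal. A T7 promoter sits between the CMV promoter and the coding sequence, allowing transcription by T7 RNA polymerase, for example in vitro. No guide RNA cassette is annotated, so a guide would need to be supplied separately.
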