Features (pLannotate 1.2.2; 18 found; start..end, strand, type, name):
    241..829     -  rep_origin     ori: high-copy-number ColE1/pMB1/pBR322/pUC origin of replication
   1000..1860    -  CDS            AmpR: β-lactamase; bla; confers resistance to ampicillin, carbenicillin, and related antibiotics
   1861..1965    -  promoter       AmpR promoter: bla
   2036..2080    -  misc_feature   bom (fragment): basis of mobility region from pBR322
   2235..2614    +  enhancer       CMV enhancer: human cytomegalovirus immediate early enhancer
   2615..2818    +  promoter       CMV promoter: human cytomegalovirus (CMV) immediate early promoter
   2860..2878    +  promoter       T7 promoter: promoter for bacteriophage T7 RNA polymerase
   2892..4610    +  CDS            Cas9(N): N-terminal portion of Streptococcus pyogenes Cas9 (Zetsche et al., 2015)
   4497..6995    +  CDS            Cas9(C): C-terminal portion of Streptococcus pyogenes Cas9 (Zetsche et al., 2015)
   7083..7148    +  CDS            3xFLAG: three tandem FLAG® epitope tags, followed by an enterokinase cleavage site
   7224..7940    +  CDS            EGFP: EGFP is a basic (constitutively fluorescent) green fluorescent protein published in 1996, derived from Aequorea victoria. It is reported to be a rapidly-maturing weak dimer with moderate acid sensitivity.
   7995..8219    +  polyA_signal   bGH poly(A) signal: bovine growth hormone polyadenylation signal
   8223..8244    +  promoter       SV40 promoter (fragment): SV40 enhancer and early promoter
   8249..8265    +  misc_feature   MCS (fragment): pBluescript multiple cloning site
   8314..8330    -  protein_bind   lac operator: The lac repressor binds to the lac operator to inhibit transcription in E. coli. This inhibition can be relieved by adding lactose or isopropyl-β-D-thiogalactopyranoside (IPTG). lac repressor encoded by lacI
   8338..8368    -  promoter       lac promoter: promoter for the E. coli lac operon
   8383..8404    -  protein_bind   CAP binding site: CAP binding activates transcription in the presence of cAMP. E. coli catabolite activator protein
   8417..58      -  CDS            lacI (fragment) (across the origin): lac repressor; lacI; The lac repressor binds to the lac operator to inhibit transcription in E. coli. This inhibition can be relieved by adding lactose or isopropyl-β-D-thiogalactopyranoside (IPTG).
>Addgene plasmid #223071 | pCMV-T7-SpCas9(RRTIMR)-P2A-EGFP (AHK149) | addgene full sequence | sequence record 447687 | Addgene NGS Result
CCAGCTGCATTAATGAATCGGCCAACGCGCGGGGAGAGGCGGTTTGCGTATTGGGCGCTCTTCCGCTTCC
TCGCTCACTGACTCGCTGCGCTCGGTCGTTCGGCTGCGGCGAGCGGTATCAGCTCACTCAAAGGCGGTAA
TACGGTTATCCACAGAATCAGGGGATAACGCAGGAAAGAACATGTGAGCAAAAGGCCAGCAAAAGGCCAG
GAACCGTAAAAAGGCCGCGTTGCTGGCGTTTTTCCATAGGCTCCGCCCCCCTGACGAGCATCACAAAAAT
CGACGCTCAAGTCAGAGGTGGCGAAACCCGACAGGACTATAAAGATACCAGGCGTTTCCCCCTGGAAGCT
CCCTCGTGCGCTCTCCTGTTCCGACCCTGCCGCTTACCGGATACCTGTCCGCCTTTCTCCCTTCGGGAAG
CGTGGCGCTTTCTCATAGCTCACGCTGTAGGTATCTCAGTTCGGTGTAGGTCGTTCGCTCCAAGCTGGGC
TGTGTGCACGAACCCCCCGTTCAGCCCGACCGCTGCGCCTTATCCGGTAACTATCGTCTTGAGTCCAACC
CGGTAAGACACGACTTATCGCCACTGGCAGCAGCCACTGGTAACAGGATTAGCAGAGCGAGGTATGTAGG
CGGTGCTACAGAGTTCTTGAAGTGGTGGCCTAACTACGGCTACACTAGAAGAACAGTATTTGGTATCTGC
GCTCTGCTGAAGCCAGTTACCTTCGGAAAAAGAGTTGGTAGCTCTTGATCCGGCAAACAAACCACCGCTG
GTAGCGGTGGTTTTTTTGTTTGCAAGCAGCAGATTACGCGCAGAAAAAAAGGATCTCAAGAAGATCCTTT
GATCTTTTCTACGGGGTCTGACGCTCAGTGGAACGAAAACTCACGTTAAGGGATTTTGGTCATGAGATTA
TCAAAAAGGATCTTCACCTAGATCCTTTTAAATTAAAAATGAAGTTTTAAATCAATCTAAAGTATATATG
AGTAAACTTGGTCTGACAGTTACCAATGCTTAATCAGTGAGGCACCTATCTCAGCGATCTGTCTATTTCG
TTCATCCATAGTTGCCTGACTCCCCGTCGTGTAGATAACTACGATACGGGAGGGCTTACCATCTGGCCCC
AGTGCTGCAATGATACCGCGAGACCCACGCTCACCGGCTCCAGATTTATCAGCAATAAACCAGCCAGCCG
GAAGGGCCGAGCGCAGAAGTGGTCCTGCAACTTTATCCGCCTCCATCCAGTCTATTAATTGTTGCCGGGA
AGCTAGAGTAAGTAGTTCGCCAGTTAATAGTTTGCGCAACGTTGTTGCCATTGCTACAGGCATCGTGGTG
TCACGCTCGTCGTTTGGTATGGCTTCATTCAGCTCCGGTTCCCAACGATCAAGGCGAGTTACATGATCCC
CCATGTTGTGCAAAAAAGCGGTTAGCTCCTTCGGTCCTCCGATCGTTGTCAGAAGTAAGTTGGCCGCAGT
GTTATCACTCATGGTTATGGCAGCACTGCATAATTCTCTTACTGTCATGCCATCCGTAAGATGCTTTTCT
GTGACTGGTGAGTACTCAACCAAGTCATTCTGAGAATAGTGTATGCGGCGACCGAGTTGCTCTTGCCCGG
CGTCAATACGGGATAATACCGCGCCACATAGCAGAACTTTAAAAGTGCTCATCATTGGAAAACGTTCTTC
GGGGCGAAAACTCTCAAGGATCTTACCGCTGTTGAGATCCAGTTCGATGTAACCCACTCGTGCACCCAAC
TGATCTTCAGCATCTTTTACTTTCACCAGCGTTTCTGGGTGAGCAAAAACAGGAAGGCAAAATGCCGCAA
AAAAGGGAATAAGGGCGACACGGAAATGTTGAATACTCATACTCTTCCTTTTTCAATATTATTGAAGCAT
TTATCAGGGTTATTGTCTCATGAGCGGATACATATTTGAATGTATTTAGAAAAATAAACAAATAGGGGTT
CCGCGCACATTTCCCCGAAAAGTGCCACCTGACGTCGACGGATCGGGAGATCGATCTCCCGATCCCCTAG
GGTCGACTCTCAGTACAATCTGCTCTGATGCCGCATAGTTAAGCCAGTATCTGCTCCCTGCTTGTGTGTT
GGAGGTCGCTGAGTAGTGCGCGAGCAAAATTTAAGCTACAACAAGGCAAGGCTTGACCGACAATTGCATG
AAGAATCTGCTTAGGGTTAGGCGTTTTGCGCTGCTTCGCGATGTACGGGCCAGATATACGCGTTGACATT
GATTATTGACTAGTTATTAATAGTAATCAATTACGGGGTCATTAGTTCATAGCCCATATATGGAGTTCCG
CGTTACATAACTTACGGTAAATGGCCCGCCTGGCTGACCGCCCAACGACCCCCGCCCATTGACGTCAATA
ATGACGTATGTTCCCATAGTAACGCCAATAGGGACTTTCCATTGACGTCAATGGGTGGAGTATTTACGGT
AAACTGCCCACTTGGCAGTACATCAAGTGTATCATATGCCAAGTACGCCCCCTATTGACGTCAATGACGG
TAAATGGCCCGCCTGGCATTATGCCCAGTACATGACCTTATGGGACTTTCCTACTTGGCAGTACATCTAC
GTATTAGTCATCGCTATTACCATGGTGATGCGGTTTTGGCAGTACATCAATGGGCGTGGATAGCGGTTTG
ACTCACGGGGATTTCCAAGTCTCCACCCCATTGACGTCAATGGGAGTTTGTTTTGGCACCAAAATCAACG
GGACTTTCCAAAATGTCGTAACAACTCCGCCCCATTGACGCAAATGGGCGGTAGGCGTGTACGGTGGGAG
GTCTATATAAGCAGAGCTGGTTTAGTGAACCGTCAGATCCGCTAGAGATCCGCGGCCGCTAATACGACTC
ACTATAGGGAGAGCCGCCACCATGGACAAGAAGTACAGCATCGGCCTGGACATCGGCACCAACTCTGTGG
GCTGGGCCGTGATCACCGACGAGTACAAGGTGCCCAGCAAGAAATTCAAGGTGCTGGGCAACACCGACCG
GCACAGCATCAAGAAGAACCTGATCGGAGCCCTGCTGTTCGACAGCGGCGAAACAGCCGAGGCCACCCGG
CTGAAGAGAACCGCCAGAAGAAGATACACCAGACGGAAGAACCGGATCTGCTATCTGCAAGAGATCTTCA
GCAACGAGATGGCCAAGGTGGACGACAGCTTCTTCCACAGACTGGAAGAGTCCTTCCTGGTGGAAGAGGA
TAAGAAGCACGAGCGGCACCCCATCTTCGGCAACATCGTGGACGAGGTGGCCTACCACGAGAAGTACCCC
ACCATCTACCACCTGAGAAAGAAACTGGTGGACAGCACCGACAAGGCCGACCTGCGGCTGATCTATCTGG
CCCTGGCCCACATGATCAAGTTCCGGGGCCACTTCCTGATCGAGGGCGACCTGAACCCCGACAACAGCGA
CGTGGACAAGCTGTTCATCCAGCTGGTGCAGACCTACAACCAGCTGTTCGAGGAAAACCCCATCAACGCC
AGCGGCGTGGACGCCAAGGCCATCCTGTCTGCCAGACTGAGCAAGAGCAGACGGCTGGAAAATCTGATCG
CCCAGCTGCCCGGCGAGAAGAAGAATGGCCTGTTCGGAAACCTGATTGCCCTGAGCCTGGGCCTGACCCC
CAACTTCAAGAGCAACTTCGACCTGGCCGAGGATGCCAAACTGCAGCTGAGCAAGGACACCTACGACGAC
GACCTGGACAACCTGCTGGCCCAGATCGGCGACCAGTACGCCGACCTGTTTCTGGCCGCCAAGAACCTGT
CCGACGCCATCCTGCTGAGCGACATCCTGAGAGTGAACACCGAGATCACCAAGGCCCCCCTGAGCGCCTC
TATGATCAAGAGATACGACGAGCACCACCAGGACCTGACCCTGCTGAAAGCTCTCGTGCGGCAGCAGCTG
CCTGAGAAGTACAAAGAGATTTTCTTCGACCAGAGCAAGAACGGCTACGCCGGCTACATTGACGGCGGAG
CCAGCCAGGAAGAGTTCTACAAGTTCATCAAGCCCATCCTGGAAAAGATGGACGGCACCGAGGAACTGCT
CGTGAAGCTGAACAGAGAGGACCTGCTGCGGAAGCAGCGGACCTTCGACAACGGCAGCATCCCCCACCAG
ATCCACCTGGGAGAGCTGCACGCCATTCTGCGGCGGCAGGAAGATTTTTACCCATTCCTGAAGGACAACC
GGGAAAAGATCGAGAAGATCCTGACCTTCCGCATCCCCTACTACGTGGGCCCTCTGGCCAGGGGAAACAG
CAGATTCGCCTGGATGACCAGAAAGAGCGAGGAAACCATCACCCCCTGGAACTTCGAGGAAGTGGTGGAC
AAGGGCGCTTCCGCCCAGAGCTTCATCGAGCGGATGACCAACTTCGATAAGAACCTGCCCAACGAGAAGG
TGCTGCCCAAGCACAGCCTGCTGTACGAGTACTTCACCGTGTATAACGAGCTGACCAAAGTGAAATACGT
GACCGAGGGAATGAGAAAGCCCGCCTTCCTGAGCGGCGAGCAGAAAAAGGCCATCGTGGACCTGCTGTTC
AAGACCAACCGGAAAGTGACCGTGAAGCAGCTGAAAGAGGACTACTTCAAGAAAATCGAGTGCTTCGACT
CCGTGGAAATCTCCGGCGTGGAAGATCGGTTCAACGCCTCCCTGGGCACATACCACGATCTGCTGAAAAT
TATCAAGGACAAGGACTTCCTGGACAATGAGGAAAACGAGGACATTCTGGAAGATATCGTGCTGACCCTG
ACACTGTTTGAGGACAGAGAGATGATCGAGGAACGGCTGAAAACCTATGCCCACCTGTTCGACGACAAAG
TGATGAAGCAGCTGAAGCGGCGGAGATACACCGGCTGGGGCAGGCTGAGCCGGAAGCTGATCAACGGCAT
CCGGGACAAGCAGTCCGGCAAGACAATCCTGGATTTCCTGAAGTCCGACGGCTTCGCCAACAGAAACTTC
ATGCAGCTGATCCACGACGACAGCCTGACCTTTAAAGAGGACATCCAGAAAGCCCAGGTGTCCGGCCAGG
GCGATAGCCTGCACGAGCACATTGCCAATCTGGCCGGCAGCCCCGCCATTAAGAAGGGCATCCTGCAGAC
AGTGAAGGTGGTGGACGAGCTCGTGAAAGTGATGGGCCGGCACAAGCCCGAGAACATCGTGATCGAAATG
GCCAGAGAGAACCAGACCACCCAGAAGGGACAGAAGAACAGCCGCGAGAGAATGAAGCGGATCGAAGAGG
GCATCAAAGAGCTGGGCAGCCAGATCCTGAAAGAACACCCCGTGGAAAACACCCAGCTGCAGAACGAGAA
GCTGTACCTGTACTACCTGCAGAATGGGCGGGATATGTACGTGGACCAGGAACTGGACATCAACCGGCTG
TCCGACTACGATGTGGACCATATCGTGCCTCAGAGCTTTCTGAAGGACGACTCCATCGACAACAAGGTGC
TGACCAGAAGCGACAAGAACCGGGGCAAGAGCGACAACGTGCCCTCCGAAGAGGTCGTGAAGAAGATGAA
GAACTACTGGCGGCAGCTGCTGAACGCCAAGCTGATTACCCAGAGAAAGTTCGACAATCTGACCAAGGCC
GAGAGAGGCGGCCTGAGCGAACTGGATAAGGCCGGCTTCATCAAGAGACAGCTGGTGGAAACCCGGCAGA
TCACAAAGCACGTGGCACAGATCCTGGACTCCCGGATGAACACTAAGTACGACGAGAATGACAAGCTGAT
CCGGGAAGTGAAAGTGATCACCCTGAAGTCCAAGCTGGTGTCCGATTTCCGGAAGGATTTCCAGTTTTAC
AAAGTGCGCGAGATCAACAACTACCACCACGCCCACGACGCCTACCTGAACGCCGTCGTGGGAACCGCCC
TGATCAAAAAGTACCCTAAGCTGGAAAGCGAGTTCGTGTACGGCGACTACAAGGTGTACGACGTGCGGAA
GATGATCGCCAAGAGCGAGCAGGAAATCGGCAAGGCTACCGCCAAGTACTTCTTCTACAGCAACATCATG
AACTTTTTCAAGACCGAGATTACCCTGGCCAACGGCGAGATCCGGAAGCGGCCTCTGATCGAGACAAACG
GCGAAACCGGGGAGATCGTGTGGGATAAGGGCCGGGATTTTGCCACCGTGCGGAAAGTGCTGAGCATGCC
CCAAGTGAATATCGTGAAAAAGACCGAGGTGCAGACAGGCGGCTTCAGCAAAGAGTCTATCCTGCCCAAG
AGGAACAGCGATAAGCTGATCGCCAGAAAGAAGGACTGGGACCCTAAGAAGTACGGCGGCTTCAGAAGAC
CCACCGTGGCCTATTCTGTGCTGGTGGTGGCCAAAGTGGAAAAGGGCAAGTCCAAGAAACTGAAGAGTGT
GAAAGAGCTGCTGGGGATCACCATCATGGAAAGAAGCAGCTTCGAGAAGAATCCCATCGACTTTCTGGAA
GCCAAGGGCTACAAAGAAGTGAAAAAGGACCTGATCATCAAGCTGCCTAAGTACTCCCTGTTCGAGCTGG
AAAACGGCCGGAAGAGAATGCTGGCCTCTGCCACCATCCTGCAGAAGGGAAACGAACTGGCCCTGCCCTC
CAAATATGTGAACTTCCTGTACCTGGCCAGCCACTATGAGAAGCTGAAGGGCTCCCCCGAGGATAATGAG
CAGAAACAGCTGTTTGTGGAACAGCACAAGCACTACCTGGACGAGATCATCGAGCAGATCAGCGAGTTCT
CCAAGAGAGTGATCCTGGCCGACGCTAATCTGGACAAAGTGCTGTCCGCCTACAACAAGCACCGGGATAA
GCCCATCAGAGAGCAGGCCGAGAATATCATCCACCTGTTTACCCTGACCAATCTGGGAGCCCCTGCCGCC
TTCAAGTACTTTGACACCACCATCGACCGGAAGATGTACAGAAGCACCAAAGAGGTGCTGGACGCCACCC
TGATCCACCAGAGCATCACCGGCCTGTACGAGACACGGATCGACCTGTCTCAGCTGGGAGGCGACGGATC
CGGCGGAGGCGGAAGCGGGAAAAGAACCGCCGACGGCAGCGAATTCGAGCCCAAGAAGAAGAGGAAAGTC
TCGAGCGGAGGCGACTACAAAGACCATGACGGTGATTATAAAGATCATGACATCGATTACAAGGATGACG
ATGACAAGGGAGGCGGTGGAAGCGGCGCAACAAACTTCTCTCTGCTGAAACAAGCCGGAGATGTCGAAGA
GAATCCTGGACCGATGGTGAGCAAGGGCGAGGAGCTGTTCACCGGGGTGGTGCCCATCCTGGTCGAGCTG
GACGGCGACGTAAACGGCCACAAGTTCAGCGTGTCCGGCGAGGGCGAGGGCGATGCCACCTACGGCAAGC
TGACCCTGAAGTTCATCTGCACCACCGGCAAGCTGCCCGTGCCCTGGCCCACCCTCGTGACCACCCTGAC
CTACGGCGTGCAGTGCTTCAGCCGCTACCCCGACCACATGAAGCAGCACGACTTCTTCAAGTCCGCCATG
CCCGAAGGCTACGTCCAGGAGCGCACCATCTTCTTCAAGGACGACGGCAACTACAAGACCCGCGCCGAGG
TGAAGTTCGAGGGCGACACCCTGGTGAACCGCATCGAGCTGAAGGGCATCGACTTCAAGGAGGACGGCAA
CATCCTGGGGCACAAGCTGGAGTACAACTACAACAGCCACAACGTCTATATCATGGCCGACAAGCAGAAG
AACGGCATCAAGGTGAACTTCAAGATCCGCCACAACATCGAGGACGGCAGCGTGCAGCTCGCCGACCACT
ACCAGCAGAACACCCCCATCGGCGACGGCCCCGTGCTGCTGCCCGACAACCACTACCTGAGCACCCAGTC
CGCCCTGAGCAAAGACCCCAACGAGAAGCGCGATCACATGGTCCTGCTGGAGTTCGTGACCGCCGCCGGG
ATCACTCTCGGCATGGACGAGCTGTACAAGTGACCGGTCATCATCACCATCACCATTGAGTTTAAACCCG
CTGATCAGCCTCGACTGTGCCTTCTAGTTGCCAGCCATCTGTTGTTTGCCCCTCCCCCGTGCCTTCCTTG
ACCCTGGAAGGTGCCACTCCCACTGTCCTTTCCTAATAAAATGAGGAAATTGCATCGCATTGTCTGAGTA
GGTGTCATTCTATTCTGGGGGGTGGGGTGGGGCAGGACAGCAAGGGGGAGGATTGGGAAGACAATAGCAG
GCATGCTGGGGATGCGGTGGGCTCTATGGCTTCTGAGGCGGAAAGAACCAGCTGGGGCTCGATACCGTCG
ACCTCTAGCTAGAGCTTGGCGTAATCATGGTCATAGCTGTTTCCTGTGTGAAATTGTTATCCGCTCACAA
TTCCACACAACATACGAGCCGGAAGCATAAAGTGTAAAGCCTAGGGTGCCTAATGAGTGAGCTAACTCAC
ATTAATTGCGTTGCGCTCACTGCCCGCTTTCCAGTCGGGAAACCTGTCGTG
